Addgene plasmid #36188: pEYFP.N1-HDAC6
Depositing lab: Tso-Pang Yao. Depositing organization: Duke University. Publication: The microtubule-associated histone deacetylase 6 (HDAC6) regulates epidermal growth factor receptor (EGFR) endocytic trafficking and degradation. Gao YS, Hubbert CC, Yao TP. J Biol Chem. 2010 Apr 9. 285(15):11219-26. 10.1074/jbc.M109.042754 PubMed 20133936.
Backbone
  Vector backbone: pEGFP-N1
  Backbone manufacturer: Clontech
  Backbone size w/o insert (bp): 4700
  Vector type: Mammalian Expression
Growth in bacteria
  Bacterial resistance: Kanamycin, 50 μg/mL
  Growth temperature: 37°C
  Growth strain: DH5alpha
  Copy number: High Copy
Gene/Insert
  Gene/Insert name: HDAC6
  Species: H. sapiens (human)
  Entrez Gene: HDAC6 (a.k.a. CPBHM, HD6, JM21, KDAC6, PPP1R90)
  Promoter: CMV
  Tag / fusion protein: EGFP (C terminal on backbone)
  Cloning method: Restriction Enzyme; 5′ cloning site None (unknown if destroyed); 3′ cloning site None (unknown if destroyed)
  Sequencing primers: 5′ CMV-Fwd; 3′ EGFP-N
Terms and licenses: Academic/Nonprofit Terms; Industry Terms: Not Available to Industry
How to cite: pEYFP.N1-HDAC6 was a gift from Tso-Pang Yao (Addgene plasmid # 36188)
