[The description below was written by a language model from this plasmid's Addgene catalogue record and pLannotate feature annotations shown in this document.]
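Description:
pEYFP.N1-HDAC6 is a mammalian expression plasmid built on a Clontech N1-series fluorescent protein fusion vector, carrying human histone deacetylase 6 (HDAC6) fused at its C terminus to a fluorescent protein. The catalogue entry lists the backbone as pEGFP-N1 and the tag as EGFP. However, the plasmid name and the feature table from the full 8,372 nt sequence both identify the fluorescent protein as EYFP, so the product is best regarded as HDAC6-EYFP. The HDAC6 coding sequence sits between remnants of the multiple cloning site, downstream of the human cytomegalovirus immediate early enhancer and promoter. A short stretch of residual polylinker joins it to the mammalian codon-optimized EYFP open reading frame, and an SV40 polyadenylation signal terminates the transcript. The restriction sites used for cloning are not recorded.

The plasmid is propagated in E. coli from a high-copy ColE1/pUC-type origin under kanamycin selection. Resistance comes from the Tn5 aminoglycoside phosphotransferase gene (NeoR/KanR). This gene is preceded by a bacterial bla promoter and by the SV40 enhancer/early promoter, and it is followed by an HSV TK polyadenylation signal. The same cassette can therefore confer kanamycin resistance in bacteria and G418 resistance in transfected mammalian cells, which allows stable lines to be selected. An f1 origin is also present and permits single-stranded DNA production. The small annotated fragments (SV40 large T antigen, ble, bGH poly(A)) are partial matches within standard backbone sequence rather than functional elements.

The construct is suited to expressing fluorescently labelled HDAC6 in mammalian cells and following its localization. The associated publication concerns the role of this microtubule-associated deacetylase in the endocytic trafficking and degradation of the EGF receptor.
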