Features (pLannotate 1.2.2; 17 found; start..end, strand, type, name):
     17..320     +  enhancer       CMV enhancer: human cytomegalovirus immediate early enhancer
    321..524     +  promoter       CMV promoter: human cytomegalovirus (CMV) immediate early promoter
    547..570     +  misc_feature   MCS (fragment): multiple cloning site
    571..4215    +  CDS            HDAC6: HDAC6_HUMAN - Also known as KIAA0901 From Homo sapiens (Human).
   4215..4259    +  misc_feature   MCS (fragment): multiple cloning site
   4273..4992    +  CDS            EYFP: enhanced YFP mammalian codon-optimized
   5009..5092    +  CDS            large T antigen (fragment): large T antigen from SV40 (simian virus 40)
   5115..5236    +  polyA_signal   SV40 poly(A) signal: SV40 polyadenylation signal
   5270..5698    -  rep_origin     f1 ori (sequence partly withheld): f1 bacteriophage origin of replication; arrow indicates direction of (+) strand synthesis
   5725..5829    +  promoter       AmpR promoter: bla
   5831..6188    +  promoter       SV40 promoter: SV40 enhancer and early promoter
   6223..7017    +  CDS            NeoR/KanR: aminoglycoside phosphotransferase from Tn5; aph(3')-II (or nptII); confers resistance to neomycin, kanamycin, and G418 (Geneticin®)
   7038..7190    +  CDS            ble (fragment): BLE_KLEPN - Experimental evidence at protein level: Swiss-Prot protein existence level 1. Binding protein with a strong affinity to the bleomycin family of antibiotics. Binds to CL990; an antimitotic-antibiotic compound. From Klebsiella pneumoniae.
   7249..7296    +  polyA_signal   HSV TK poly(A) signal: herpes simplex virus thymidine kinase polyadenylation signal (Cole and Stacy, 1985)
   7387..7403    -  polyA_signal   bGH poly(A) signal (fragment): bovine growth hormone polyadenylation signal
   7625..8213    +  rep_origin     ori: high-copy-number ColE1/pMB1/pBR322/pUC origin of replication
   8328..8372    +  enhancer       CMV enhancer (fragment): human cytomegalovirus immediate early enhancer
>Addgene plasmid #36188 | pEYFP.N1-HDAC6 | addgene full sequence | sequence record 159445 | Addgene NGS Result
CATATATGGAGTTCCGCGTTACATAACTTACGGTAAATGGCCCGCCTGGCTGACCGCCCAACGACCCCCG
CCCATTGACGTCAATAATGACGTATGTTCCCATAGTAACGCCAATAGGGACTTTCCATTGACGTCAATGG
GTGGAGTATTTACGGTAAACTGCCCACTTGGCAGTACATCAAGTGTATCATATGCCAAGTACGCCCCCTA
TTGACGTCAATGACGGTAAATGGCCCGCCTGGCATTATGCCCAGTACATGACCTTATGGGACTTTCCTAC
TTGGCAGTACATCTACGTATTAGTCATCGCTATTACCATGGTGATGCGGTTTTGGCAGTACATCAATGGG
CGTGGATAGCGGTTTGACTCACGGGGATTTCCAAGTCTCCACCCCATTGACGTCAATGGGAGTTTGTTTT
GGCACCAAAATCAACGGGACTTTCCAAAATGTCGTAACAACTCCGCCCCATTGACGCAAATGGGCGGTAG
GCGTGTACGGTGGGAGGTCTATATAAGCAGAGCTGGTTTAGTGAACCGTCAGATCCGCTAGCGCTACCGG
ACTCAGATCTATGACCTCAACCGGCCAGGATTCCACCACAACCAGGCAGCGAAGAAGTAGGCAGAACCCC
CAGTCGCCCCCTCAGGACTCCAGTGTCACTTCGAAGCGAAATATTAAAAAGGGAGCCGTTCCCCGCTCTA
TCCCCAATCTAGCGGAGGTAAAGAAGAAAGGCAAAATGAAGAAGCTCGGCCAAGCAATGGAAGAAGACCT
AATCGTGGGACTGCAAGGGATGGATCTGAACCTTGAGGCTGAAGCACTGGCTGGCACTGGCTTGGTGTTG
GATGAGCAGTTAAATGAATTCCATTGCCTCTGGGATGACAGCTTCCCGGAAGGCCCTGAGCGGCTCCATG
CCATCAAGGAGCAACTGATCCAGGAGGGCCTCCTAGATCGCTGCGTGTCCTTTCAGGCCCGGTTTGCTGA
AAAGGAAGAGCTGATGTTGGTTCACAGCCTAGAATATATTGATCTGATGGAAACAACCCAGTACATGAAT
GAGGGAGAACTCCGTGTCCTAGCAGACACCTACGACTCAGTTTATCTGCATCCGAACTCATACTCCTGTG
CCTGCCTGGCCTCAGGCTCTGTCCTCAGGCTGGTGGATGCGGTCCTGGGGGCTGAGATCCGGAATGGCAT
GGCCATCATTAGGCCTCCTGGACATCACGCCCAGCACAGTCTTATGGATGGCTATTGCATGTTCAACCAC
GTGGCTGTGGCAGCCCGCTATGCTCAACAGAAACACCGCATCCGGAGGGTCCTTATCGTAGATTGGGATG
TGCACCACGGTCAAGGAACACAGTTCACCTTCGACCAGGACCCCAGTGTCCTCTATTTCTCCATCCACCG
CTACGAGCAGGGTAGGTTCTGGCCCCACCTGAAGGCCTCTAACTGGTCCACCACAGGTTTCGGCCAAGGC
CAAGGATATACCATCAATGTGCCTTGGAACCAGGTGGGGATGCGGGATGCTGACTACATTGCTGCTTTCC
TGCACGTCCTGCTGCCAGTCGCCCTCGAGTTCCAGCCTCAGCTGGTCCTGGTGGCTGCTGGATTTGATGC
CCTGCAAGGGGACCCCAAGGGTGAGATGGCCGCCACTCCGGCAGGGTTCGCCCAGCTAACCCACCTGCTC
ATGGGTCTGGCAGGAGGCAAGCTGATCCTGTCTCTGGAGGGTGGCTACAACCTCCGCGCCCTGGCTGAAG
GCGTCAGTGCTTCGCTCCACACCCTTCTGGGAGACCCTTGCCCCATGCTGGAGTCACCTGGTGCCCCCTG
CCGGAGTGCCCAGGCTTCAGTTTCCTGTGCTCTGGAAGCCCTTGAGCCCTTCTGGGAGGTTCTTGTGAGA
TCAACTGAGACCGTGGAGAGGGACAACATGGAGGAGGACAATGTAGAGGAGAGCGAGGAGGAAGGACCCT
GGGAGCCCCCTGTGCTCCCAATCCTGACATGGCCAGTGCTACAGTCTCGCACAGGGCTGGTCTATGACCA
AAATATGATGAATCACTGCAACTTGTGGGACAGCCACCACCCTGAGGTACCCCAGCGCATCTTGCGGATC
ATGTGCCGTCTGGAGGAGCTGGGCCTTGCCGGGCGCTGCCTCACCCTGACACCGCGCCCTGCCACAGAGG
CTGAGCTGCTCACCTGTCACAGTGCTGAGTACGTGGGTCATCTCCGGGCCACAGAGAAAATGAAAACCCG
GGAGCTGCACCGTGAGAGTTCCAACTTTGACTCCATCTATATCTGCCCCAGTACCTTCGCCTGTGCACAG
CTTGCCACTGGCGCTGCCTGCCGCCTGGTGGAGGCTGTGCTCTCAGGAGAGGTTCTGAATGGTGCTGCTG
TGGTGCGTCCCCCAGGACACCACGCAGAGCAGGATGCAGCTTGCGGTTTTTGCTTTTTCAACTCTGTGGC
TGTGGCTGCTCGCCATGCCCAGACTATCAGTGGGCATGCCCTACGGATCCTGATTGTGGATTGGGATGTC
CACCACGGTAATGGAACTCAGCACATGTTTGAGGATGACCCCAGTGTGCTATATGTGTCCCTGCACCGCT
ATGATCATGGCACCTTCTTCCCCATGGGGGATGAGGGTGCCAGCAGCCAGATCGGCCGGGCTGCGGGCAC
AGGCTTCACCGTCAACGTGGCATGGAACGGGCCCCGCATGGGTGATGCTGACTACCTAGCTGCCTGGCAT
CGCCTGGTGCTTCCCATTGCCTACGAGTTTAACCCAGAACTGGTGCTGGTCTCAGCTGGCTTTGATGCTG
CACGGGGGGATCCGCTGGGGGGCTGCCAGGTGTCACCTGAGGGTTATGCCCACCTCACCCACCTGCTGAT
GGGCCTTGCCAGTGGCCGCATTATCCTTATCCTAGAGGGTGGCTATAACCTGACATCCATCTCAGAGTCC
ATGGCTGCCTGCACTCGCTCCCTCCTTGGAGACCCACCACCCCTGCTGACCCTGCCACGGCCCCCACTAT
CAGGGGCCCTGGCCTCAATCACTGAGACCATCCAAGTCCATCGCAGATACTGGCGCAGCTTACGGGTCAT
GAAGGTAGAAGACAGAGAAGGACCCTCCAGTTCTAAGTTGGTCACCAAGAAGGCACCCCAACCAGCCAAA
CCTAGGTTAGCTGAGCGGATGACCACACGAGAAAAGAAGGTTCTGGAAGCAGGCATGGGGAAAGTCACCT
CGGCATCATTTGGGGAAGAGTCCACTCCAGGCCAGACTAACTCAGAGACAGCTGTGGTGGCCCTCACTCA
GGACCAGCCCTCAGAGGCAGCCACAGGGGGAGCCACTCTGGCCCAGACCATTTCTGAGGCAGCCATTGGG
GGAGCCATGCTGGGCCAGACCACCTCAGAGGAGGCTGTCGGGGGAGCCACTCCGGACCAGACCACCTCAG
AGGAGACTGTGGGAGGAGCCATTCTGGACCAGACCACCTCAGAGGATGCTGTTGGGGGAGCCACGCTGGG
CCAGACTACCTCAGAGGAGGCTGTAGGAGGAGCTACACTGGCCCAGACCATCTCGGAGGCAGCCATGGAG
GGAGCCACACTGGACCAGACTACGTCAGAGGAGGCTCCAGGGGGCACCGAGCTGATCCAAACTCCTCTAG
CCTCGAGCACAGACCACCAGACCCCCCCAACCTCACCTGTGCAGGGAACTACACCCCAGATATCTCCCAG
TACACTGATTGGGAGTCTCAGGACCTTGGAGCTAGGCAGCGAATCTCAGGGGGCCTCAGAATCTCAGGCC
CCAGGAGAGGAGAACCTACTAGGAGAGGCAGCTGGAGGTCAGGACATGGCTGATTCGATGCTGATGCAGG
GATCTAGGGGCCTCACTGATCAGGCCATATTTTATGCTGTGACACCACTGCCCTGGTGTCCCCATTTGGT
GGCAGTATGCCCCATACCTGCAGCAGGCCTAGACGTGACCCAACCTTGTGGGGACTGTGGAACAATCCAA
GAGAATTGGGTGTGTCTCTCTTGCTATCAGGTCTACTGTGGTCGTTACATCAATGGCCACATGCTCCAAC
ACCATGGAAATTCTGGACACCCGCTGGTCCTCAGCTACATCGACCTGTCAGCCTGGTGTTACTACTGTCA
GGCCTATGTCCACCACCAGGCTCTCCTAGATGTGAAGAACATCGCCCACCAGAACAAGTTTGGGGAGGAT
ATGCCCCACCCACACAAGCTTCGAATTCTGCAGTCGACGGTACCGCGGGCCCGGGATCCACCGGTCGCCA
CCATGGTGAGCAAGGGCGAGGAGCTGTTCACCGGGGTGGTGCCCATCCTGGTCGAGCTGGACGGCGACGT
AAACGGCCACAAGTTCAGCGTGTCCGGCGAGGGCGAGGGCGATGCCACCTACGGCAAGCTGACCCTGAAG
TTCATCTGCACCACCGGCAAGCTGCCCGTGCCCTGGCCCACCCTCGTGACCACCTTCGGCTACGGCCTGC
AGTGCTTCGCCCGCTACCCCGACCACATGAAGCAGCACGACTTCTTCAAGTCCGCCATGCCCGAAGGCTA
CGTCCAGGAGCGCACCATCTTCTTCAAGGACGACGGCAACTACAAGACCCGCGCCGAGGTGAAGTTCGAG
GGCGACACCCTGGTGAACCGCATCGAGCTGAAGGGCATCGACTTCAAGGAGGACGGCAACATCCTGGGGC
ACAAGCTGGAGTACAACTACAACAGCCACAACGTCTATATCATGGCCGACAAGCAGAAGAACGGCATCAA
GGTGAACTTCAAGATCCGCCACAACATCGAGGACGGCAGCGTGCAGCTCGCCGACCACTACCAGCAGAAC
ACCCCCATCGGCGACGGCCCCGTGCTGCTGCCCGACAACCACTACCTGAGCTACCAGTCCGCCCTGAGCA
AAGACCCCAACGAGAAGCGCGATCACATGGTCCTGCTGGAGTTCGTGACCGCCGCCGGGATCACTCTCGG
CATGGACGAGCTGTACAAGTAAAGCGGCCGCGACTCTAGATCATAATCAGCCATACCACATTTGTAGAGG
TTTTACTTGCTTTAAAAAACCTCCCACACCTCCCCCTGAACCTGAAACATAAAATGAATGCAATTGTTGT
TGTTAACTTGTTTATTGCAGCTTATAATGGTTACAAATAAAGCAATAGCATCACAAATTTCACAAATAAA
GCATTTTTTTCACTGCATTCTAGTTGTGGTTTGTCCAAACTCATCAATGTATCTTAAGGCGTAAATTGTA
AGCGTTAATATTTTGTTAAAATTCGCGTTAAATTTTTGTTAAATCAGCTCATTTTTTAACCAATAGGCCG
AAATCGGCAAAATCCCTTATAAATCAAAAGAATAGACCGAGATAGGGT
[37 nt withheld, positions 5369-5405]
AAAGAACGTGGACTCCAACGTCAAAGG
[49 nt withheld, positions 5433-5481]
T
[91 nt withheld, positions 5483-5573]
G
[124 nt withheld, positions 5575-5698]
CAGGTGGCACTTTTCGGGGAAATGTGCGCGGAACCCCTATTTGTTTATTTTTCTAAATACATTCAAATAT
GTATCCGCTCATGAGACAATAACCCTGATAAATGCTTCAATAATATTGAAAAAGGAAGAGTCCTGAGGCG
GAAAGAACCAGCTGTGGAATGTGTGTCAGTTAGGGTGTGGAAAGTCCCCAGGCTCCCCAGCAGGCAGAAG
TATGCAAAGCATGCATCTCAATTAGTCAGCAACCAGGTGTGGAAAGTCCCCAGGCTCCCCAGCAGGCAGA
AGTATGCAAAGCATGCATCTCAATTAGTCAGCAACCATAGTCCCGCCCCTAACTCCGCCCATCCCGCCCC
TAACTCCGCCCAGTTCCGCCCATTCTCCGCCCCATGGCTGACTAATTTTTTTTATTTATGCAGAGGCCGA
GGCCGCCTCGGCCTCTGAGCTATTCCAGAAGTAGTGAGGAGGCTTTTTTGGAGGCCTAGGCTTTTGCAAA
GATCGATCAAGAGACAGGATGAGGATCGTTTCGCATGATTGAACAAGATGGATTGCACGCAGGTTCTCCG
GCCGCTTGGGTGGAGAGGCTATTCGGCTATGACTGGGCACAACAGACAATCGGCTGCTCTGATGCCGCCG
TGTTCCGGCTGTCAGCGCAGGGGCGCCCGGTTCTTTTTGTCAAGACCGACCTGTCCGGTGCCCTGAATGA
ACTGCAAGACGAGGCAGCGCGGCTATCGTGGCTGGCCACGACGGGCGTTCCTTGCGCAGCTGTGCTCGAC
GTTGTCACTGAAGCGGGAAGGGACTGGCTGCTATTGGGCGAAGTGCCGGGGCAGGATCTCCTGTCATCTC
ACCTTGCTCCTGCCGAGAAAGTATCCATCATGGCTGATGCAATGCGGCGGCTGCATACGCTTGATCCGGC
TACCTGCCCATTCGACCACCAAGCGAAACATCGCATCGAGCGAGCACGTACTCGGATGGAAGCCGGTCTT
GTCGATCAGGATGATCTGGACGAAGAGCATCAGGGGCTCGCGCCAGCCGAACTGTTCGCCAGGCTCAAGG
CGAGCATGCCCGACGGCGAGGATCTCGTCGTGACCCATGGCGATGCCTGCTTGCCGAATATCATGGTGGA
AAATGGCCGCTTTTCTGGATTCATCGACTGTGGCCGGCTGGGTGTGGCGGACCGCTATCAGGACATAGCG
TTGGCTACCCGTGATATTGCTGAAGAGCTTGGCGGCGAATGGGCTGACCGCTTCCTCGTGCTTTACGGTA
TCGCCGCTCCCGATTCGCAGCGCATCGCCTTCTATCGCCTTCTTGACGAGTTCTTCTGAGCGGGACTCTG
GGGTTCGAAATGACCGACCAAGCGACGCCCAACCTGCCATCACGAGATTTCGATTCCACCGCCGCCTTCT
ATGAAAGGTTGGGCTTCGGAATCGTTTTCCGGGACGCCGGCTGGATGATCCTCCAGCGCGGGGATCTCAT
GCTGGAGTTCTTCGCCCACCCTAGGGGGAGGCTAACTGAAACACGGAAGGAGACAATACCGGAAGGAACC
CGCGCTATGACGGCAATAAAAAGACAGAATAAAACGCACGGTGTTGGGTCGTTTGTTCATAAACGCGGGG
TTCGGTCCCAGGGCTGGCACTCTGTCGATACCCCACCGAGACCCCATTGGGGCCAATACGCCCGCGTTTC
TTCCTTTTCCCCACCCCACCCCCCAAGTTCGGGTGAAGGCCCAGGGCTCGCAGCCAACGTCGGGGCGGCA
GGCCCTGCCATAGCCTCAGGTTACTCATATATACTTTAGATTGATTTAAAACTTCATTTTTAATTTAAAA
GGATCTAGGTGAAGATCCTTTTTGATAATCTCATGACCAAAATCCCTTAACGTGAGTTTTCGTTCCACTG
AGCGTCAGACCCCGTAGAAAAGATCAAAGGATCTTCTTGAGATCCTTTTTTTCTGCGCGTAATCTGCTGC
TTGCAAACAAAAAAACCACCGCTACCAGCGGTGGTTTGTTTGCCGGATCAAGAGCTACCAACTCTTTTTC
CGAAGGTAACTGGCTTCAGCAGAGCGCAGATACCAAATACTGTTCTTCTAGTGTAGCCGTAGTTAGGCCA
CCACTTCAAGAACTCTGTAGCACCGCCTACATACCTCGCTCTGCTAATCCTGTTACCAGTGGCTGCTGCC
AGTGGCGATAAGTCGTGTCTTACCGGGTTGGACTCAAGACGATAGTTACCGGATAAGGCGCAGCGGTCGG
GCTGAACGGGGGGTTCGTGCACACAGCCCAGCTTGGAGCGAACGACCTACACCGAACTGAGATACCTACA
GCGTGAGCTATGAGAAAGCGCCACGCTTCCCGAAGGGAGAAAGGCGGACAGGTATCCGGTAAGCGGCAGG
GTCGGAACAGGAGAGCGCACGAGGGAGCTTCCAGGGGGAAACGCCTGGTATCTTTATAGTCCTGTCGGGT
TTCGCCACCTCTGACTTGAGCGTCGATTTTTGTGATGCTCGTCAGGGGGGCGGAGCCTATGGAAAAACGC
CAGCAACGCGGCCTTTTTACGGTTCCTGGCCTTTTGCTGGCCTTTTGCTCACATGTTCTTTCCTGCGTTA
TCCCCTGATTCTGTGGATAACCGTATTACCGCCATGCATTAGTTATTAATAGTAATCAATTACGGGGTCA
TTAGTTCATAGCCC
