>Addgene plasmid #36188 | pEYFP.N1-HDAC6 | addgene partial sequence | sequence record 46180 | EGFP-N 5'-CGTCGCCGTCCAGCTCGACCAG-3'
ACCATGGTGGCGACCGGTGGATCCCGGGCCCGCGGTACCGTCGACTGCAGAATTCGAAGCTTGTGTGGGT
GGGGCATATCCTCCCCAAACTTGTTCTGGTGGGCGATGTTCTTCACATCTAGGAGAGCCTGGTGGTGGAC
ATAGGCCTGACAGTAGTAACACCAGGCTGACAGGTCGATGTAGCTGAGGACCAGCGGGTGTCCAGAATTT
CCATGGTGTTGGAGCATGTGGCCATTGATGTAACGACCACAGTAGACCTGATAGCAAGAGAGACACACCC
AATTCTCTTGGATTGTTCCACAGTCCCCACAAGGTTGGGTCACGTCTAGGCCTGCTGCAGGTATGGGGCA
TACTGCCACCAAATGGGGACACCAGGGCAGTGGTGTCACAGCATAAAATATGGCCTGATCAGTGAGGCCC
CTAGATCCCTGCATCAGCATCGAATCAGCCATGTCCTGACCTCCAGCTGCCTCTCCTAGTAGGTTCTCCT
CTCCTGGGGCCTGAGATTCTGAGGCCCCCTGAGATTCGCTGCCTAGCTCCAAGGTCCTGAGACTCCCAAT
CAGTGTACTGGGAGATATCTGGGGTGTAGTTCCCTGCACAGGTGAGGTTGGGGGGGTCTGGTGGTCTGTG
CTCGAGGCTAGAGGAGTTTGGATCAGCTCGGTGCCCCCTGGAGCCTCCTCTGACGTAGTCTGGTCCAGTG
TGGCTCCCTCCATGGCTGCCTCCGAGATGGTCTGGGCCAGTGTAGCTCCTCCTACAGCCTCCTCTGAGGT
AGTCTGGCCCAGCGTGGCTCCCCCAACAGCATCCTCTGAGGTGGTCTGGTCCAGAATGGCTCCTCCCACA
GTCTCCT
